Addgene plasmid #244000: pUPD3_RBS_RBS12
Purpose: GoldenBraid2.0 Ribosome binding site.
Depositing lab: Christophe Herman. Depositing organization: Baylor College of Medicine. Publication: GoldenBraid2.0 E. coli: a comprehensive and characterized toolkit for enterics. Cooke MB, Welch KT, Ramirez LD, Wen AX, Marciano DC, Herman C. Synth Biol (Oxf). 2025 Aug 14;10(1):ysaf015. doi: 10.1093/synbio/ysaf015. eCollection 2025. PubMed 40927394.
Backbone
  Vector backbone: pUPD3
  Vector type: Bacterial Expression
Growth in bacteria
  Bacterial resistance: Chloramphenicol, 25 μg/mL
  Growth temperature: 37°C
  Growth strain: DH5alpha
  Copy number: High Copy
Gene/Insert
  Gene/Insert name: RBS12
  Species: Synthetic
  Insert size (bp): 14
  Cloning method: Golden Gate
Terms and licenses: Academic/Nonprofit Terms; Industry Terms: Not Available to Industry
How to cite: pUPD3_RBS_RBS12 was a gift from Christophe Herman (Addgene plasmid # 244000 ; http://n2t.net/addgene:244000 ; RRID:Addgene_244000)
