[The description below was written by a language model from this plasmid's Addgene catalogue record and pLannotate feature annotations shown in this document.]
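Description:
pUPD3_RBS_RBS12 is a small (about 2.4 kb) part-domestication plasmid from a GoldenBraid2.0 toolkit adapted for E. coli and related enteric bacteria. It is built on the pUPD3 backbone, the entry-level vector in which individual standardized DNA parts are stored before being assembled into transcriptional units. It is maintained in E. coli at high copy through a ColE1/pUC-type origin and is selected with chloramphenicol, with resistance provided by the cat gene (chloramphenicol acetyltransferase) under its native cat promoter. An f1 bacteriophage origin is also present, a legacy backbone element that would permit single-stranded DNA production with helper phage.

The payload is RBS12, a synthetic 14 bp ribosome binding site inserted by Golden Gate cloning. It is too short to have been detected by the automated annotation, so it does not appear in the feature table. It presumably lies in the cloning region bracketed by the T7 and SP6 promoters, which flank the sequence junction of the circular map. A residual lacZα fragment next to the T7 promoter is consistent with a blue/white screening cassette having been displaced when the part was inserted. A short tet promoter fragment is a further backbone remnant. Although it is catalogued as a bacterial expression vector, the plasmid carries no expressed gene of interest. It serves as a reusable source of a translation-initiation element that can be released by type IIS restriction and combined with promoter, coding sequence and terminator parts in hierarchical GoldenBraid assemblies, for example to adjust translation levels in engineered constructs. The record does not state the relative strength of RBS12.
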