Features (pLannotate 1.2.2; 8 found; start..end, strand, type, name):
     66..84      -  promoter       SP6 promoter: promoter for bacteriophage SP6 RNA polymerase
    231..819     -  rep_origin     ori: high-copy-number ColE1/pMB1/pBR322/pUC origin of replication
    934..1036    +  promoter       cat promoter: promoter of the E. coli cat gene encoding chloramphenicol acetyltransferase
   1037..1693    +  CDS            cat: CAT_ECOLX - Experimental evidence at protein level: Swiss-Prot protein existence level 1. This enzyme is an effector of chloramphenicol resistance in bacteria. From Escherichia coli. This protein is used as a marker in many commonly used cloning vectors, such as pACYC184.
   1781..1798    -  promoter       tet promoter (fragment): E. coli promoter for tetracycline efflux protein gene
   1809..2264    +  rep_origin     f1 ori (sequence partly withheld): f1 bacteriophage origin of replication; arrow indicates direction of (+) strand synthesis
   2283..2304    -  CDS            lacZα (fragment): LacZα fragment of β-galactosidase; lacZ fragment
   2307..2325    +  promoter       T7 promoter: promoter for bacteriophage T7 RNA polymerase
>Addgene plasmid #244000 | pUPD3_RBS_RBS12 | addgene full sequence | sequence record 487831 | Addgene NGS Result
GGTCTCGCAAAGATAGGGGGCGGTAAATGCGAGACCACTCATCGCCCAATCACTAGTGAATTCGTTCTAT
AGTGTCACCTAAATACCATAGAGCCGTTGGTCATAGCTGTTTCCTGTCCAGGCATCATGACACGGTTATC
CACAGAATCAGGGGATAACGCAGGAAAGAACATGTGAGCAAAAGGCCAGCAAAAGGCCAGGAACCGTAAA
AAGGCCGCGTTGCTGGCGTTTTTCCATAGGCTCCGCCCCCCTGACGAGCATCACAAAAATCGACGCTCAA
GTCAGAGGTGGCGAAACCCGACAGGACTATAAAGATACCAGGCGTTTCCCCCTGGAAGCTCCCTCGTGCG
CTCTCCTGTTCCGACCCTGCCGCTTACCGGATACCTGTCCGCCTTTCTCCCTTCGGGAAGCGTGGCGCTT
TCTCATAGCTCACGCTGTAGGTATCTCAGTTCGGTGTAGGTCGTTCGCTCCAAGCTGGGCTGTGTGCACG
AACCCCCCGTTCAGCCCGACCGCTGCGCCTTATCCGGTAACTATCGTCTTGAGTCCAACCCGGTAAGACA
CGACTTATCGCCACTGGCAGCAGCCACTGGTAACAGGATTAGCAGAGCGAGGTATGTAGGCGGTGCTACA
GAGTTCTTGAAGTGGTGGCCTAACTACGGCTACACTAGAAGAACAGTATTTGGTATCTGCGCTCTGCTGA
AGCCAGTTACCTTCGGAAAAAGAGTTGGTAGCTCTTGATCCGGCAAACAAACCACCGCTGGTAGCGGTGG
TTTTTTTGTTTGCAAGCAGCAGATTACGCGCAGAAAAAAAGGATCTCAAGAAGATCCTTTGATCTTTTCT
ACGGGGTCTGACGCTCAGTGGAACGAAAACTCACGTTAAGGGATTTTGGTCATGAGATTATCAAAAAGGA
TCTTCACCTAGATCCTTTTGTGATGATCGGCACGTAAGAGGTTCCAACTTTCACCATAATGAAATAAGAT
CACTACCGGGCGTATTTTTTGAGTTATCGAGATTTTCAGGAGCTAAGGAAGCTAAAATGGAGAAAAAAAT
CACTGGATATACCACCGTTGATATATCCCAATGGCATCGTAAAGAACATTTTGAGGCATTTCAGTCAGTT
GCTCAATGTACCTATAACCAGACCGTTCAGCTGGATATTACGGCCTTTTTAAAGACCGTAAAGAAAAATA
AGCACAAGTTTTATCCGGCCTTTATTCACATTCTTGCCCGCCTGATGAATGCTCATCCGGAATTCCGTAT
GGCAATGAAAGACGGTGAGCTGGTGATATGGGATAGTGTTCACCCTTGTTACACCGTTTTCCATGAGCAA
ACTGAAACGTTTTCATCGCTCTGGAGTGAATACCACGACGATTTCCGGCAGTTTCTACACATATATTCGC
AAGATGTGGCGTGTTACGGTGAAAACCTGGCCTATTTCCCTAAAGGGTTTATTGAGAATATGTTTTTCGT
GTCAGCCAATCCCTGGGTGAGTTTCACCAGTTTTGATTTAAACGTGGCCAATATGGACAACTTCTTCGCC
CCCGTTTTCACCATGGGCAAATATTATACGCAAGGCGACAAGGTGCTGATGCCGCTGGCGATTCAGGTTC
ATCATGCCGTTTGTGATGGCTTCCATGTCGGCAGAATGCTTAATGAATTACAACAGTACTGCGATGAGTG
GCAGGGCGGGGCGTAATTTTTTTAAGGCAGTTATTGGTGCCCTTAAACGCCTGGTTGCTACGCCTGAATA
AGTGATAATAAGCGGATGAATGGCAGAAATTCGATGATAAGCTGTCAAACATGATGT
[125 nt withheld, positions 1808-1932]
C
[91 nt withheld, positions 1934-2024]
AGGGTGATGGTTCACGTAGTGGGCCAGCGCCCTGATAGACGGTTTTTCGCCCTTTGACGTTGGAGTCCAC
GTTCTTT
[37 nt withheld, positions 2102-2138]
ACCCTATCTCGGTCTATTCTTTTGATTTATAAGGGATTTTGCCGATTTCGGCCTATTGGTTAAAAAATGA
GCTGATTTAACAAAAATTTAACGCGAATTTTAACAAAATATTAACGCTTACAATTTTAACATTGTAGAAA
CGCATGTAAAACGACGGCCAGTGAATTGTAATACGACTCACTATAGGGTGAATTCCGCTTAGGACCTTAG
ATATTGATCTCAA
